Addgene plasmid #235940: pME_Cp_0_6_006_psbH_5'Hom_rev_Cr
Purpose: 5' Homology psbH reversee in the M2 position used for genome integration at the psbH locus
Depositing lab: Tobias Erb. Depositing organization: Max Planck Institute for Terrestrial Microbiology. Publication: A modular high-throughput approach for advancing synthetic biology in the chloroplast of Chlamydomonas. Inckemann RM, Chotel T, Burgis M, Brinkmann CK, Andreas L, Baumann J, Sharma P, Klose M, Barrett J, Ries F, Paczia N, Glatter T, Mackinder LCM, Willmund F, Erb TJ. Nat Plants. 2025 Nov;11(11):2332-2349. doi: 10.1038/s41477-025-02126-2. Epub 2025 Nov 3. PubMed 41184475.
Backbone
  Vector backbone: pME_Cp_UAV_GFP
  Backbone size w/o insert (bp): 2101
  Vector type: Synthetic Biology
Growth in bacteria
  Bacterial resistance: Chloramphenicol, 25 μg/mL
  Growth temperature: 37°C
  Growth strain: DH5alpha
  Copy number: High Copy
Gene/Insert
  Gene/Insert name: psbH 5'Homology reverse
  Species: Chlamydomonas reinhardtii
  Insert size (bp): 730
  Cloning method: Restriction Enzyme; 5′ cloning site BsaI (destroyed during cloning); 3′ cloning site BsaI (destroyed during cloning)
  Sequencing primers: 5′ CGTATCACGAGGCAGAATTTC; 3′ CCTGCATAACGCGAAGTAATC
Terms and licenses: Academic/Nonprofit Terms; Industry Terms: Not Available to Industry
Depositor comments: Please visit https://doi.org/10.1101/2024.05.08.593163 for bioRxiv preprint.
How to cite: pME_Cp_0_6_006_psbH_5'Hom_rev_Cr was a gift from Tobias Erb (Addgene plasmid # 235940 ; http://n2t.net/addgene:235940 ; RRID:Addgene_235940)
