[The description below was written by a language model from this plasmid's Addgene catalogue record and pLannotate feature annotations shown in this document.]
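Description:
pME_Cp_0_6_006_psbH_5'Hom_rev_Cr is a small (about 2.8 kb) level-0 part plasmid from a modular cloning toolkit for engineering the chloroplast of Chlamydomonas reinhardtii. It is built on the pME_Cp_UAV_GFP acceptor backbone, a synthetic-biology vector that is maintained in E. coli through a high-copy ColE1/pUC-type origin of replication. Selection is with chloramphenicol, conferred by the cat gene under its native promoter and followed by the lambda t0 terminator. The backbone name suggests a GFP dropout acceptor, but no GFP feature is annotated in the sequenced plasmid, which is consistent with the insert having replaced it.

The payload is a roughly 730 bp fragment of C. reinhardtii sequence described as the 5' homology region of the psbH locus, supplied in reverse orientation and assigned to the "M2" position of the assembly scheme. It was inserted through BsaI sites that were destroyed during cloning, as is typical of Golden Gate-style assembly. In the feature table the insert itself is unannotated, but it corresponds to the gap between the BioBrick prefix and suffix. That gap is flanked by bacterial transcription terminators, including the his operon terminator, which insulate the part from read-through in E. coli. The plasmid carries no promoter, coding sequence or reporter for expression in the alga.

Its role is purely as a building block. It is combined with other toolkit parts, presumably including a matching 3' homology arm, to assemble higher-level constructs that integrate transgenes into the chloroplast genome at psbH by homologous recombination.
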