Features (pLannotate 1.2.2; 8 found; start..end, strand, type, name):
    376..470     -  terminator     lambda t0 terminator: transcription terminator from phage lambda
    494..1150    -  CDS            cat: CAT_ECOLX - Experimental evidence at protein level: Swiss-Prot protein existence level 1. This enzyme is an effector of chloramphenicol resistance in bacteria. From Escherichia coli. This protein is used as a marker in many commonly used cloning vectors, such as pACYC184.
   1151..1248    -  promoter       cat promoter: promoter of the E. coli cat gene encoding chloramphenicol acetyltransferase
   1334..1377    -  terminator     bacterial terminator: putative bacterial transcription terminator
   1380..1401    +  misc_feature   BioBrick prefix: BioBrick prefix for parts that do not start with "ATG"
   2164..2183    +  misc_feature   BioBrick suffix: universal suffix for all parts
   2184..2241    +  terminator     his operon terminator: This putative transcriptin terminator from the E. coli his operon has a 2-bp deletion introduced during synthesis. Its efficiency has not been determined.
   2436..193     -  rep_origin     ori (across the origin): high-copy-number ColE1/pMB1/pBR322/pUC origin of replication
>Addgene plasmid #235940 | pME_Cp_0_6_006_psbH_5'Hom_rev_Cr | addgene full sequence | sequence record 471512 | Addgene NGS Result
TACAGAGTTCTTGAAGTGGTGGCCTAACTACGGCTACACTAGAAGAACAGTATTTGGTATCTGCGCTCTG
CTGAAGCCAGTTACCTTCGGAAAAAGAGTTGGTAGCTCTTGATCCGGCAAACAAACCACCGCTGGTAGCG
GTGGTTTTTTTGTTTGCAAGCAGCAGATTACGCGCAGAAAAAAAGGATCTCAAGAAGATCCTTTGATCTT
TTCTACGGGGTCTGACGCTCAGTGGAACGAAAACTCACGTTAAGGGATTTTGGTCATGAGATTATCAAAA
AGGATCTTCACCTAGATCCTTTTAAATTAAAAATGAAGTTTTAAATCAATCTAAAGTATATATGAGTAAA
CTTGGTCTGACAGCTCGAGGCTTGGATTCTCACCAATAAAAAACGCCCGGCGGCAACCGAGCGTTCTGAA
CAAATCCAGATGGAGTTCTGAGGTCATTACTGGATCTATCAACAGGAGTCCAAGCGAGCTCGATATCAAA
TTACGCCCCGCCCTGCCACTCGTCGCAGTACTGTTGTAATTCATTAAGCATTCTGCCGACATGGAAGCCA
TCACAAACGGCATGATGAACCTGAATCGCCAGCGGCATCAGCACCTTGTCGCCTTGCGTATAATATTTGC
CCATGGTGAAAACGGGGGCGAAGAAGTTGTCCATATTGGCCACGTTTAAATCAAAACTGGTGAAACTCAC
CCAGGGATTGGCTGATACGAAAAACATATTCTCAATAAACCCTTTAGGGAAATAGGCCAGGTTTTCACCG
TAACACGCCACATCTTGCGAATATATGTGTAGAAACTGCCGGAAATCGTCGTGGTATTCACTCCAGAGTG
ATGAAAACGTTTCAGTTTGCTCATGGAAAACGGTGTAACAAGGGTGAACACTATCCCATATCACCAGCTC
ACCGTCTTTCATTGCCATACGAAATTCCGGATGAGCATTCATCAGGCGGGCAAGAATGTGAATAAAGGCC
GGATAAAACTTGTGCTTATTTTTCTTTACGGTCTTTAAAAAGGCCGTAATATCCAGCTGAACGGTCTGGT
TATAGGTACATTGAGCAACTGACTGAAATGCCTCAAAATGTTCTTTACGATGCCATTGGGATATATCAAC
GGTGGTATATCCAGTGATTTTTTTCTCCATTTTAGCTTCCTTAGCTCCTGAAAATCTCGATAACTCAAAA
AATACGCCCGGTAGTGATCTTATTTCATTATGGTGAAAGTTGGAACCTCTTACGTGCCCGATCAACTCGA
GTGCCACCTGACGTCTAAGAAACCATTATTATCATGACATTAACCTATAAAAATAGGCGTATCACGAGGC
AGAATTTCAGATAAAAAAAATCCTTAGCTTTCGCTAAGGATGATTTCTGGAATTCGCGGCCGCTTCTAGA
GCGATGAGTGGTCTCGCGCTCGTTAAGATAAACGCGTTAATAGCTCACTTTTCTTTAAATTTAATTTTTA
ATTTAAAGGTGTAAGCAAATTGCCTGACGAGAGATCCACTTAAAGGATGACAGTGGCGGGCTACTGCCTA
CTTCCCTCCGGGATAAAATTTATTTGAAAAACGTTAGTTACTTCCTAACGGAGCATTGACATCCCCATAT
TTATATTAGGACGTCCCCTTCGGGTAAATAAATTTTAGTGGACGTCCCCTTCGGGCAAATAAATTTTAGT
GGACAATAAATAAATTTGTTGCCTGCCAACTGCCTAGGCAAGTAAACTTGGGAGTATTAAAATAGGACGT
CAGTGGCAGTTGCCTGCCAACTGCCTATATTTATATACTGCGAAGCAGGCAGTGGCGGTACCACTGCCAC
TGGCGTCCTAATATAAATATTGGGCAACTAAAGTTTATAGCAGTATTAACATCCTATATTTATATACTCC
GAAGGAACTTGTTAGCCGATAGGCGAGGCAACAAATTTATTTATTGTCCCGTAAAAGGATGCCTCCAGCA
TCGAAGGGGAAGGGGACGTCCTAGGCCATAAAACTAAAGGGAAATCCATAGTAACTGATGTTATAAATTT
ATAGACTCCAAAAAACAGCTGCGTTATAAATAACTTCTGTTAAATATGGCCAAGGGGACAGGGGCACTTT
CAACTAAGTGTACATTAAAAATTGACAATTCTGTTGGAGACGAGACTGAGACCACTCATCGCGACTAGTA
GCGGCCGCTGCAGTCCGGCAAAAAAGGGCAAGGTGTCACCACCCTGCCCTTTTTCTTTAAAACCGAAAAG
ATTACTTCGCGTTATGCAGGCTTCCTCGCTCACTGACTCGCTGCGCTCGGTCGTTCGGCTGCGGCGAGCG
GTATCAGCTCACTCAAAGGCGGTAATACGGTTATCCACAGAATCAGGGGATAACGCAGGAAAGAACATGT
GAGCAAAAGGCCAGCAAAAGGCCAGGAACCGTAAAAAGGCCGCGTTGCTGGCGTTTTTCCACAGGCTCCG
CCCCCCTGACGAGCATCACAAAAATCGACGCTCAAGTCAGAGGTGGCGAAACCCGACAGGACTATAAAGA
TACCAGGCGTTTCCCCCTGGAAGCTCCCTCGTGCGCTCTCCTGTTCCGACCCTGCCGCTTACCGGATACC
TGTCCGCCTTTCTCCCTTCGGGAAGCGTGGCGCTTTCTCATAGCTCACGCTGTAGGTATCTCAGTTCGGT
GTAGGTCGTTCGCTCCAAGCTGGGCTGTGTGCACGAACCCCCCGTTCAGCCCGACCGCTGCGCCTTATCC
GGTAACTATCGTCTTGAGTCCAACCCGGTAAGACACGACTTATCGCCACTGGCAGCAGCCACTGGTAACA
GGATTAGCAGAGCGAGGTATGTAGGCGGTGC
